Addgene plasmid #18721: CMV-Brainbow-1.0 L
Depositing lab: Joshua Sanes. Depositing organization: Harvard University. Publication: Transgenic strategies for combinatorial expression of fluorescent proteins in the nervous system. Livet J, Weissman TA, Kang H, Draft RW, Lu J, Bennis RA, Sanes JR, Lichtman JW. Nature. 2007 Nov 1. 450(7166):56-62. 10.1038/nature06293 PubMed 17972876.
Backbone
  Vector backbone: pEGFP-N1
  Backbone manufacturer: Clontech
  Vector type: Mammalian Expression, Cre/Lox
  Selectable markers: Neomycin (select with G418)
Growth in bacteria
  Bacterial resistance: Kanamycin, 50 μg/mL
  Growth temperature: 37°C
  Growth strain: DH5alpha
  Copy number: Unknown
Gene/Insert
  Gene/Insert name: dTomato ; mCerulean ; EYFP
  Cloning method: Restriction Enzyme
  Sequencing primers: 5′ CMV-F
Terms and licenses: Academic/Nonprofit Terms; Industry Terms: Not Available to Industry
Depositor comments: The Author's Map is a representative Brainbow 1.0 construct. The actual fluorescent genes are as indicated in the Gene/insert name. The order of genes is dTomato ; mCerulean ; EYFP (not what is listed on the PDF). Please see attached PDF for important additional information.
How to cite: CMV-Brainbow-1.0 L was a gift from Joshua Sanes (Addgene plasmid # 18721 ; http://n2t.net/addgene:18721 ; RRID:Addgene_18721)
