[The description below was written by a language model from this plasmid's Addgene catalogue record and pLannotate feature annotations shown in this document.]
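Description:
CMV-Brainbow-1.0 L is a 6.9 kb mammalian expression plasmid built on the pEGFP-N1 backbone that carries a Cre/lox-based stochastic colour-choice cassette. It replicates in E. coli from a high-copy ColE1/pUC-type origin and also carries an f1 origin. A single NeoR/KanR gene (Tn5 aminoglycoside phosphotransferase) serves both hosts. It is driven by a bacterial bla-type promoter for kanamycin selection and by the SV40 enhancer/early promoter, with an HSV TK polyadenylation signal, for G418 selection in mammalian cells. The two annotated sequence records are the same length and show the same features in the same order. They differ only in the position chosen as the start of the circle.

The payload sits downstream of the human CMV immediate-early enhancer and promoter. A lox2272 site and a loxP site are placed in tandem just after the promoter, followed by three fluorescent protein units in the order dTomato, mCerulean and EYFP, each ending in its own SV40 poly(A) signal. A second lox2272 lies between dTomato and mCerulean, and a second loxP lies between mCerulean and EYFP, with all sites in the same orientation. Without Cre, transcription terminates after the first unit and only dTomato is made. Because lox2272 and loxP do not recombine with each other, Cre produces one of two mutually exclusive excisions. Recombination between the lox2272 sites removes dTomato and gives mCerulean, while recombination between the loxP sites removes dTomato and mCerulean and gives EYFP.

The depositor notes that the supplied map is only a representative Brainbow-1.0 design and that the gene order stated here is the correct one. The construct is suited to testing excision-based Brainbow multicolour labelling in transfected cells. The strategy itself was developed for combinatorial fluorescent protein expression in the nervous system.
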