Features (pLannotate 1.2.2; 25 found; start..end, strand, type, name):
      1..304     +  enhancer       CMV enhancer: human cytomegalovirus immediate early enhancer
    305..508     +  promoter       CMV promoter: human cytomegalovirus (CMV) immediate early promoter
    543..576     +  protein_bind   lox2272: Cre-mediated recombination occurs in the 8-bp core sequence (GGATACTT). lox2272 sites are compatible with each other, but incompatible with loxP or loxN sites (Lee and Saito, 1988). Cre recombinase
    585..618     +  protein_bind   loxP: Cre-mediated recombination occurs in the 8-bp core sequence (GCATACAT). Cre recombinase
    637..1338    +  CDS            dTomato: dTomato is a basic (constitutively fluorescent) orange fluorescent protein published in 2004, derived from Discosoma sp.. It is reported to be a somewhat slowly-maturing dimer with low acid sensitivity.
   1362..1445    +  CDS            large T antigen (fragment): large T antigen from SV40 (simian virus 40)
   1468..1589    +  polyA_signal   SV40 poly(A) signal: SV40 polyadenylation signal
   1613..1643    +  CDS            dTomato (fragment): dimeric variant of DsRed fluorescent protein (Shaner et al., 2004) mammalian codon-optimized
   1672..1705    +  protein_bind   lox2272: Cre-mediated recombination occurs in the 8-bp core sequence (GGATACTT). lox2272 sites are compatible with each other, but incompatible with loxP or loxN sites (Lee and Saito, 1988). Cre recombinase
   1725..2444    +  CDS            mCerulean: enhanced monomeric variant of CFP (Rizzo et al., 2004) mammalian codon-optimized
   2461..2544    +  CDS            large T antigen (fragment): large T antigen from SV40 (simian virus 40)
   2567..2688    +  polyA_signal   SV40 poly(A) signal: SV40 polyadenylation signal
   2695..2728    +  protein_bind   loxP: Cre-mediated recombination occurs in the 8-bp core sequence (GCATACAT). Cre recombinase
   2742..3461    +  CDS            EYFP: enhanced YFP mammalian codon-optimized
   3478..3561    +  CDS            large T antigen (fragment): large T antigen from SV40 (simian virus 40)
   3584..3705    +  polyA_signal   SV40 poly(A) signal: SV40 polyadenylation signal
   3739..4167    -  rep_origin     f1 ori (sequence partly withheld): f1 bacteriophage origin of replication; arrow indicates direction of (+) strand synthesis
   4194..4298    +  promoter       AmpR promoter: bla
   4300..4657    +  promoter       SV40 promoter: SV40 enhancer and early promoter
   4692..5486    +  CDS            NeoR/KanR: aminoglycoside phosphotransferase from Tn5; aph(3')-II (or nptII); confers resistance to neomycin, kanamycin, and G418 (Geneticin®)
   5507..5659    +  CDS            ble (fragment): BLE_KLEPN - Experimental evidence at protein level: Swiss-Prot protein existence level 1. Binding protein with a strong affinity to the bleomycin family of antibiotics. Binds to CL990; an antimitotic-antibiotic compound. From Klebsiella pneumoniae.
   5718..5765    +  polyA_signal   HSV TK poly(A) signal: herpes simplex virus thymidine kinase polyadenylation signal (Cole and Stacy, 1985)
   5856..5872    -  polyA_signal   bGH poly(A) signal (fragment): bovine growth hormone polyadenylation signal
   6094..6682    +  rep_origin     ori: high-copy-number ColE1/pMB1/pBR322/pUC origin of replication
   6797..6856    +  enhancer       CMV enhancer (fragment): human cytomegalovirus immediate early enhancer
>Addgene plasmid #18721 | CMV-Brainbow-1.0 L | addgene full sequence | sequence record 350946 | Addgene NGS Result
CGTTACATAACTTACGGTAAATGGCCCGCCTGGCTGACCGCCCAACGACCCCCGCCCATTGACGTCAATA
ATGACGTATGTTCCCATAGTAACGCCAATAGGGACTTTCCATTGACGTCAATGGGTGGAGTATTTACGGT
AAACTGCCCACTTGGCAGTACATCAAGTGTATCATATGCCAAGTACGCCCCCTATTGACGTCAATGACGG
TAAATGGCCCGCCTGGCATTATGCCCAGTACATGACCTTATGGGACTTTCCTACTTGGCAGTACATCTAC
GTATTAGTCATCGCTATTACCATGGTGATGCGGTTTTGGCAGTACATCAATGGGCGTGGATAGCGGTTTG
ACTCACGGGGATTTCCAAGTCTCCACCCCATTGACGTCAATGGGAGTTTGTTTTGGCACCAAAATCAACG
GGACTTTCCAAAATGTCGTAACAACTCCGCCCCATTGACGCAAATGGGCGGTAGGCGTGTACGGTGGGAG
GTCTATATAAGCAGAGCTGGTTTAGTGAACCGTCAGATCCGCTAGCGAGCTCATAACTTCGTATAGGATA
CTTTATACGAAGTTATAACTCGAGATAACTTCGTATAGCATACATTATACGAAGTTATACCGGCAGATCT
GCCACCATGGTGAGCAAGGGCGAGGAGGTCATCAAAGAGTTCATGCGCTTCAAGGTGCGCATGGAGGGCT
CCATGAACGGCCACGAGTTCGAGATCGAGGGCGAGGGCGAGGGCCGCCCCTACGAGGGCACCCAGACCGC
CAAGCTGAAGGTGACCAAGGGCGGCCCCCTGCCCTTCGCCTGGGACATCCTGTCCCCCCAGTTCATGTAC
GGCTCCAAGGCGTACGTGAAGCACCCCGCCGACATCCCCGATTACAAGAAGCTGTCCTTCCCCGAGGGCT
TCAAGTGGGAGCGCGTGATGAACTTCGAGGACGGCGGTCTGGTGACCGTGACCCAGGACTCCTCCCTGCA
GGACGGCACGCTGATCTACAAGGTGAAGATGCGCGGCACCAACTTCCCCCCCGACGGCCCCGTAATGCAG
AAGAAGACCATGGGCTGGGAGGCCTCCACCGAGCGCCTGTACCCCCGCGACGGCGTGCTGAAGGGCGAGA
TCCACCAGGCCCTGAAGCTGAAGGACGGCGGCCACTACCTGGTGGAGTTCAAGACCATCTACATGGCCAA
GAAGCCCGTGCAACTGCCCGGCTACTACTACGTGGACACCAAGCTGGACATCACCTCCCACAACGAGGAC
TACACCATCGTGGAACAGTACGAGCGCTCCGAGGGCCGCCACCACCTGTTCCTGTACGGCATGGACGAGC
TGTACAAGTAAAGTGTGCGGCCGCGACTCTAGATCATAATCAGCCATACCACATTTGTAGAGGTTTTACT
TGCTTTAAAAAACCTCCCACACCTCCCCCTGAACCTGAAACATAAAATGAATGCAATTGTTGTTGTTAAC
TTGTTTATTGCAGCTTATAATGGTTACAAATAAAGCAATAGCATCACAAATTTCACAAATAAAGCATTTT
TTTCACTGCATTCTAGTTGTGGTTTGTCCAAACTCATCAATGTATCTTAAGGCGTAAATTGTAAGCGTTA
ATGCTCCGAGGGCCGCCACCACCTGTTCCTGTAGGAATTGGCCGCGACTCTAGGATCTAGGATAACTTCG
TATAGGATACTTTATACGAAGTTATTGATCCACCGGTCGCCACCATGGTGAGCAAGGGCGAGGAGCTGTT
CACCGGGGTGGTGCCCATCCTGGTCGAGCTGGACGGCGACGTAAACGGCCACAAGTTCAGCGTGTCCGGC
GAGGGCGAGGGCGATGCCACCTACGGCAAGCTGACCCTGAAGTTCATCTGCACCACCGGCAAGCTGCCCG
TGCCCTGGCCCACCCTCGTGACCACCCTGACCTGGGGCGTGCAGTGCTTCGCCCGCTACCCCGACCACAT
GAAGCAGCACGACTTCTTCAAGTCCGCCATGCCCGAAGGCTACGTCCAGGAGCGCACCATCTTCTTCAAG
GACGACGGCAACTACAAGACCCGCGCCGAGGTGAAGTTCGAGGGCGACACCCTGGTGAACCGCATCGAGC
TGAAGGGCATCGACTTCAAGGAGGACGGCAACATCCTGGGGCACAAGCTGGAGTACAACGCCATCAGCGA
CAACGTCTATATCACCGCCGACAAGCAGAAGAACGGCATCAAGGCCAACTTCAAGATCCGCCACAACATC
GAGGACGGCAGCGTGCAGCTCGCCGACCACTACCAGCAGAACACCCCCATCGGCGACGGCCCCGTGCTGC
TGCCCGACAACCACTACCTGAGCACCCAGTCCAAGCTGAGCAAAGACCCCAACGAGAAGCGCGATCACAT
GGTCCTGCTGGAGTTCGTGACCGCCGCCGGGATCACTCTCGGCATGGACGAGCTGTACAAGTAAAGCGGC
CGCGACTCTAGATCATAATCAGCCATACCACATTTGTAGAGGTTTTACTTGCTTTAAAAAACCTCCCACA
CCTCCCCCTGAACCTGAAACATAAAATGAATGCAATTGTTGTTGTTAACTTGTTTATTGCAGCTTATAAT
GGTTACAAATAAAGCAATAGCATCACAAATTTCACAAATAAAGCATTTTTTTCACTGCATTCTAGTTGTG
GTTTGTCCAAACTCATCAATGTATCTTAATCGAGATAACTTCGTATAGCATACATTATACGAAGTTATAC
CGGTCGCCACCATGGTGAGCAAGGGCGAGGAGCTGTTCACCGGGGTGGTGCCCATCCTGGTCGAGCTGGA
CGGCGACGTAAACGGCCACAAGTTCAGCGTGTCCGGCGAGGGCGAGGGCGATGCCACCTACGGCAAGCTG
ACCCTGAAGTTCATCTGCACCACCGGCAAGCTGCCCGTGCCCTGGCCCACCCTCGTGACCACCTTCGGCT
ACGGCCTGCAGTGCTTCGCCCGCTACCCCGACCACATGAAGCAGCACGACTTCTTCAAGTCCGCCATGCC
CGAAGGCTACGTCCAGGAGCGCACCATCTTCTTCAAGGACGACGGCAACTACAAGACCCGCGCCGAGGTG
AAGTTCGAGGGCGACACCCTGGTGAACCGCATCGAGCTGAAGGGCATCGACTTCAAGGAGGACGGCAACA
TCCTGGGGCACAAGCTGGAGTACAACTACAACAGCCACAACGTCTATATCATGGCCGACAAGCAGAAGAA
CGGCATCAAGGTGAACTTCAAGATCCGCCACAACATCGAGGACGGCAGCGTGCAGCTCGCCGACCACTAC
CAGCAGAACACCCCCATCGGCGACGGCCCCGTGCTGCTGCCCGACAACCACTACCTGAGCTACCAGTCCG
CCCTGAGCAAAGACCCCAACGAGAAGCGCGATCACATGGTCCTGCTGGAGTTCGTGACCGCCGCCGGGAT
CACTCTCGGCATGGACGAGCTGTACAAGTAAAGCGGCCGCGACTCTAGATCATAATCAGCCATACCACAT
TTGTAGAGGTTTTACTTGCTTTAAAAAACCTCCCACACCTCCCCCTGAACCTGAAACATAAAATGAATGC
AATTGTTGTTGTTAACTTGTTTATTGCAGCTTATAATGGTTACAAATAAAGCAATAGCATCACAAATTTC
ACAAATAAAGCATTTTTTTCACTGCATTCTAGTTGTGGTTTGTCCAAACTCATCAATGTATCTTAAGGCG
TAAATTGTAAGCGTTAATATTTTGTTAAAATTCGCGTTAAATTTTTGTTAAATCAGCTCATTTTTTAACC
AATAGGCCGAAATCGGCAAAATCCCTTATAAATCAAAAGAATAGACCGAGATAGGGT
[37 nt withheld, positions 3838-3874]
AAAGAACGTGGACTCCAACGTCAAAGG
[49 nt withheld, positions 3902-3950]
T
[91 nt withheld, positions 3952-4042]
G
[124 nt withheld, positions 4044-4167]
CAGGTGGCACTTTTCGGGGAAATGTGCGCGGAACCCCTATTTGTTTATTTTTCTAAATACATTCAAATAT
GTATCCGCTCATGAGACAATAACCCTGATAAATGCTTCAATAATATTGAAAAAGGAAGAGTCCTGAGGCG
GAAAGAACCAGCTGTGGAATGTGTGTCAGTTAGGGTGTGGAAAGTCCCCAGGCTCCCCAGCAGGCAGAAG
TATGCAAAGCATGCATCTCAATTAGTCAGCAACCAGGTGTGGAAAGTCCCCAGGCTCCCCAGCAGGCAGA
AGTATGCAAAGCATGCATCTCAATTAGTCAGCAACCATAGTCCCGCCCCTAACTCCGCCCATCCCGCCCC
TAACTCCGCCCAGTTCCGCCCATTCTCCGCCCCATGGCTGACTAATTTTTTTTATTTATGCAGAGGCCGA
GGCCGCCTCGGCCTCTGAGCTATTCCAGAAGTAGTGAGGAGGCTTTTTTGGAGGCCTAGGCTTTTGCAAA
GATCGATCAAGAGACAGGATGAGGATCGTTTCGCATGATTGAACAAGATGGATTGCACGCAGGTTCTCCG
GCCGCTTGGGTGGAGAGGCTATTCGGCTATGACTGGGCACAACAGACAATCGGCTGCTCTGATGCCGCCG
TGTTCCGGCTGTCAGCGCAGGGGCGCCCGGTTCTTTTTGTCAAGACCGACCTGTCCGGTGCCCTGAATGA
ACTGCAAGACGAGGCAGCGCGGCTATCGTGGCTGGCCACGACGGGCGTTCCTTGCGCAGCTGTGCTCGAC
GTTGTCACTGAAGCGGGAAGGGACTGGCTGCTATTGGGCGAAGTGCCGGGGCAGGATCTCCTGTCATCTC
ACCTTGCTCCTGCCGAGAAAGTATCCATCATGGCTGATGCAATGCGGCGGCTGCATACGCTTGATCCGGC
TACCTGCCCATTCGACCACCAAGCGAAACATCGCATCGAGCGAGCACGTACTCGGATGGAAGCCGGTCTT
GTCGATCAGGATGATCTGGACGAAGAGCATCAGGGGCTCGCGCCAGCCGAACTGTTCGCCAGGCTCAAGG
CGAGCATGCCCGACGGCGAGGATCTCGTCGTGACCCATGGCGATGCCTGCTTGCCGAATATCATGGTGGA
AAATGGCCGCTTTTCTGGATTCATCGACTGTGGCCGGCTGGGTGTGGCGGACCGCTATCAGGACATAGCG
TTGGCTACCCGTGATATTGCTGAAGAGCTTGGCGGCGAATGGGCTGACCGCTTCCTCGTGCTTTACGGTA
TCGCCGCTCCCGATTCGCAGCGCATCGCCTTCTATCGCCTTCTTGACGAGTTCTTCTGAGCGGGACTCTG
GGGTTCGAAATGACCGACCAAGCGACGCCCAACCTGCCATCACGAGATTTCGATTCCACCGCCGCCTTCT
ATGAAAGGTTGGGCTTCGGAATCGTTTTCCGGGACGCCGGCTGGATGATCCTCCAGCGCGGGGATCTCAT
GCTGGAGTTCTTCGCCCACCCTAGGGGGAGGCTAACTGAAACACGGAAGGAGACAATACCGGAAGGAACC
CGCGCTATGACGGCAATAAAAAGACAGAATAAAACGCACGGTGTTGGGTCGTTTGTTCATAAACGCGGGG
TTCGGTCCCAGGGCTGGCACTCTGTCGATACCCCACCGAGACCCCATTGGGGCCAATACGCCCGCGTTTC
TTCCTTTTCCCCACCCCACCCCCCAAGTTCGGGTGAAGGCCCAGGGCTCGCAGCCAACGTCGGGGCGGCA
GGCCCTGCCATAGCCTCAGGTTACTCATATATACTTTAGATTGATTTAAAACTTCATTTTTAATTTAAAA
GGATCTAGGTGAAGATCCTTTTTGATAATCTCATGACCAAAATCCCTTAACGTGAGTTTTCGTTCCACTG
AGCGTCAGACCCCGTAGAAAAGATCAAAGGATCTTCTTGAGATCCTTTTTTTCTGCGCGTAATCTGCTGC
TTGCAAACAAAAAAACCACCGCTACCAGCGGTGGTTTGTTTGCCGGATCAAGAGCTACCAACTCTTTTTC
CGAAGGTAACTGGCTTCAGCAGAGCGCAGATACCAAATACTGTTCTTCTAGTGTAGCCGTAGTTAGGCCA
CCACTTCAAGAACTCTGTAGCACCGCCTACATACCTCGCTCTGCTAATCCTGTTACCAGTGGCTGCTGCC
AGTGGCGATAAGTCGTGTCTTACCGGGTTGGACTCAAGACGATAGTTACCGGATAAGGCGCAGCGGTCGG
GCTGAACGGGGGGTTCGTGCACACAGCCCAGCTTGGAGCGAACGACCTACACCGAACTGAGATACCTACA
GCGTGAGCTATGAGAAAGCGCCACGCTTCCCGAAGGGAGAAAGGCGGACAGGTATCCGGTAAGCGGCAGG
GTCGGAACAGGAGAGCGCACGAGGGAGCTTCCAGGGGGAAACGCCTGGTATCTTTATAGTCCTGTCGGGT
TTCGCCACCTCTGACTTGAGCGTCGATTTTTGTGATGCTCGTCAGGGGGGCGGAGCCTATGGAAAAACGC
CAGCAACGCGGCCTTTTTACGGTTCCTGGCCTTTTGCTGGCCTTTTGCTCACATGTTCTTTCCTGCGTTA
TCCCCTGATTCTGTGGATAACCGTATTACCGCCATGCATTAGTTATTAATAGTAATCAATTACGGGGTCA
TTAGTTCATAGCCCATATATGGAGTTCCG
