Features (pLannotate 1.2.2; 24 found; start..end, strand, type, name):
     61..364     +  enhancer       CMV enhancer: human cytomegalovirus immediate early enhancer
    365..568     +  promoter       CMV promoter: human cytomegalovirus (CMV) immediate early promoter
    603..636     +  protein_bind   lox2272: Cre-mediated recombination occurs in the 8-bp core sequence (GGATACTT). lox2272 sites are compatible with each other, but incompatible with loxP or loxN sites (Lee and Saito, 1988). Cre recombinase
    645..678     +  protein_bind   loxP: Cre-mediated recombination occurs in the 8-bp core sequence (GCATACAT). Cre recombinase
    697..1398    +  CDS            dTomato: dTomato is a basic (constitutively fluorescent) orange fluorescent protein published in 2004, derived from Discosoma sp.. It is reported to be a somewhat slowly-maturing dimer with low acid sensitivity.
   1422..1505    +  CDS            large T antigen (fragment): large T antigen from SV40 (simian virus 40)
   1528..1649    +  polyA_signal   SV40 poly(A) signal: SV40 polyadenylation signal
   1673..1703    +  CDS            dTomato (fragment): dimeric variant of DsRed fluorescent protein (Shaner et al., 2004) mammalian codon-optimized
   1732..1765    +  protein_bind   lox2272: Cre-mediated recombination occurs in the 8-bp core sequence (GGATACTT). lox2272 sites are compatible with each other, but incompatible with loxP or loxN sites (Lee and Saito, 1988). Cre recombinase
   1785..2504    +  CDS            mCerulean: enhanced monomeric variant of CFP (Rizzo et al., 2004) mammalian codon-optimized
   2521..2604    +  CDS            large T antigen (fragment): large T antigen from SV40 (simian virus 40)
   2627..2748    +  polyA_signal   SV40 poly(A) signal: SV40 polyadenylation signal
   2755..2788    +  protein_bind   loxP: Cre-mediated recombination occurs in the 8-bp core sequence (GCATACAT). Cre recombinase
   2802..3521    +  CDS            EYFP: enhanced YFP mammalian codon-optimized
   3538..3621    +  CDS            large T antigen (fragment): large T antigen from SV40 (simian virus 40)
   3644..3765    +  polyA_signal   SV40 poly(A) signal: SV40 polyadenylation signal
   3799..4227    -  rep_origin     f1 ori (sequence partly withheld): f1 bacteriophage origin of replication; arrow indicates direction of (+) strand synthesis
   4254..4358    +  promoter       AmpR promoter: bla
   4360..4717    +  promoter       SV40 promoter: SV40 enhancer and early promoter
   4752..5546    +  CDS            NeoR/KanR: aminoglycoside phosphotransferase from Tn5; aph(3')-II (or nptII); confers resistance to neomycin, kanamycin, and G418 (Geneticin®)
   5567..5719    +  CDS            ble (fragment): BLE_KLEPN - Experimental evidence at protein level: Swiss-Prot protein existence level 1. Binding protein with a strong affinity to the bleomycin family of antibiotics. Binds to CL990; an antimitotic-antibiotic compound. From Klebsiella pneumoniae.
   5778..5825    +  polyA_signal   HSV TK poly(A) signal: herpes simplex virus thymidine kinase polyadenylation signal (Cole and Stacy, 1985)
   5916..5932    -  polyA_signal   bGH poly(A) signal (fragment): bovine growth hormone polyadenylation signal
   6154..6742    +  rep_origin     ori: high-copy-number ColE1/pMB1/pBR322/pUC origin of replication
>Addgene plasmid #18721 | CMV-Brainbow-1.0 L | analyzer sequence | sequence record 8840
TAGTTATTAATAGTAATCAATTACGGGGTCATTAGTTCATAGCCCATATATGGAGTTCCGCGTTACATAA
CTTACGGTAAATGGCCCGCCTGGCTGACCGCCCAACGACCCCCGCCCATTGACGTCAATAATGACGTATG
TTCCCATAGTAACGCCAATAGGGACTTTCCATTGACGTCAATGGGTGGAGTATTTACGGTAAACTGCCCA
CTTGGCAGTACATCAAGTGTATCATATGCCAAGTACGCCCCCTATTGACGTCAATGACGGTAAATGGCCC
GCCTGGCATTATGCCCAGTACATGACCTTATGGGACTTTCCTACTTGGCAGTACATCTACGTATTAGTCA
TCGCTATTACCATGGTGATGCGGTTTTGGCAGTACATCAATGGGCGTGGATAGCGGTTTGACTCACGGGG
ATTTCCAAGTCTCCACCCCATTGACGTCAATGGGAGTTTGTTTTGGCACCAAAATCAACGGGACTTTCCA
AAATGTCGTAACAACTCCGCCCCATTGACGCAAATGGGCGGTAGGCGTGTACGGTGGGAGGTCTATATAA
GCAGAGCTGGTTTAGTGAACCGTCAGATCCGCTAGCGAGCTCATAACTTCGTATAGGATACTTTATACGA
AGTTATAACTCGAGATAACTTCGTATAGCATACATTATACGAAGTTATACCGGCAGATCTGCCACCATGG
TGAGCAAGGGCGAGGAGGTCATCAAAGAGTTCATGCGCTTCAAGGTGCGCATGGAGGGCTCCATGAACGG
CCACGAGTTCGAGATCGAGGGCGAGGGCGAGGGCCGCCCCTACGAGGGCACCCAGACCGCCAAGCTGAAG
GTGACCAAGGGCGGCCCCCTGCCCTTCGCCTGGGACATCCTGTCCCCCCAGTTCATGTACGGCTCCAAGG
CGTACGTGAAGCACCCCGCCGACATCCCCGATTACAAGAAGCTGTCCTTCCCCGAGGGCTTCAAGTGGGA
GCGCGTGATGAACTTCGAGGACGGCGGTCTGGTGACCGTGACCCAGGACTCCTCCCTGCAGGACGGCACG
CTGATCTACAAGGTGAAGATGCGCGGCACCAACTTCCCCCCCGACGGCCCCGTAATGCAGAAGAAGACCA
TGGGCTGGGAGGCCTCCACCGAGCGCCTGTACCCCCGCGACGGCGTGCTGAAGGGCGAGATCCACCAGGC
CCTGAAGCTGAAGGACGGCGGCCACTACCTGGTGGAGTTCAAGACCATCTACATGGCCAAGAAGCCCGTG
CAACTGCCCGGCTACTACTACGTGGACACCAAGCTGGACATCACCTCCCACAACGAGGACTACACCATCG
TGGAACAGTACGAGCGCTCCGAGGGCCGCCACCACCTGTTCCTGTACGGCATGGACGAGCTGTACAAGTA
AAGTGTGCGGCCGCGACTCTAGATCATAATCAGCCATACCACATTTGTAGAGGTTTTACTTGCTTTAAAA
AACCTCCCACACCTCCCCCTGAACCTGAAACATAAAATGAATGCAATTGTTGTTGTTAACTTGTTTATTG
CAGCTTATAATGGTTACAAATAAAGCAATAGCATCACAAATTTCACAAATAAAGCATTTTTTTCACTGCA
TTCTAGTTGTGGTTTGTCCAAACTCATCAATGTATCTTAAGGCGTAAATTGTAAGCGTTAATGCTCCGAG
GGCCGCCACCACCTGTTCCTGTAGGAATTGGCCGCGACTCTAGGATCTAGGATAACTTCGTATAGGATAC
TTTATACGAAGTTATTGATCCACCGGTCGCCACCATGGTGAGCAAGGGCGAGGAGCTGTTCACCGGGGTG
GTGCCCATCCTGGTCGAGCTGGACGGCGACGTAAACGGCCACAAGTTCAGCGTGTCCGGCGAGGGCGAGG
GCGATGCCACCTACGGCAAGCTGACCCTGAAGTTCATCTGCACCACCGGCAAGCTGCCCGTGCCCTGGCC
CACCCTCGTGACCACCCTGACCTGGGGCGTGCAGTGCTTCGCCCGCTACCCCGACCACATGAAGCAGCAC
GACTTCTTCAAGTCCGCCATGCCCGAAGGCTACGTCCAGGAGCGCACCATCTTCTTCAAGGACGACGGCA
ACTACAAGACCCGCGCCGAGGTGAAGTTCGAGGGCGACACCCTGGTGAACCGCATCGAGCTGAAGGGCAT
CGACTTCAAGGAGGACGGCAACATCCTGGGGCACAAGCTGGAGTACAACGCCATCAGCGACAACGTCTAT
ATCACCGCCGACAAGCAGAAGAACGGCATCAAGGCCAACTTCAAGATCCGCCACAACATCGAGGACGGCA
GCGTGCAGCTCGCCGACCACTACCAGCAGAACACCCCCATCGGCGACGGCCCCGTGCTGCTGCCCGACAA
CCACTACCTGAGCACCCAGTCCAAGCTGAGCAAAGACCCCAACGAGAAGCGCGATCACATGGTCCTGCTG
GAGTTCGTGACCGCCGCCGGGATCACTCTCGGCATGGACGAGCTGTACAAGTAAAGCGGCCGCGACTCTA
GATCATAATCAGCCATACCACATTTGTAGAGGTTTTACTTGCTTTAAAAAACCTCCCACACCTCCCCCTG
AACCTGAAACATAAAATGAATGCAATTGTTGTTGTTAACTTGTTTATTGCAGCTTATAATGGTTACAAAT
AAAGCAATAGCATCACAAATTTCACAAATAAAGCATTTTTTTCACTGCATTCTAGTTGTGGTTTGTCCAA
ACTCATCAATGTATCTTAATCGAGATAACTTCGTATAGCATACATTATACGAAGTTATACCGGTCGCCAC
CATGGTGAGCAAGGGCGAGGAGCTGTTCACCGGGGTGGTGCCCATCCTGGTCGAGCTGGACGGCGACGTA
AACGGCCACAAGTTCAGCGTGTCCGGCGAGGGCGAGGGCGATGCCACCTACGGCAAGCTGACCCTGAAGT
TCATCTGCACCACCGGCAAGCTGCCCGTGCCCTGGCCCACCCTCGTGACCACCTTCGGCTACGGCCTGCA
GTGCTTCGCCCGCTACCCCGACCACATGAAGCAGCACGACTTCTTCAAGTCCGCCATGCCCGAAGGCTAC
GTCCAGGAGCGCACCATCTTCTTCAAGGACGACGGCAACTACAAGACCCGCGCCGAGGTGAAGTTCGAGG
GCGACACCCTGGTGAACCGCATCGAGCTGAAGGGCATCGACTTCAAGGAGGACGGCAACATCCTGGGGCA
CAAGCTGGAGTACAACTACAACAGCCACAACGTCTATATCATGGCCGACAAGCAGAAGAACGGCATCAAG
GTGAACTTCAAGATCCGCCACAACATCGAGGACGGCAGCGTGCAGCTCGCCGACCACTACCAGCAGAACA
CCCCCATCGGCGACGGCCCCGTGCTGCTGCCCGACAACCACTACCTGAGCTACCAGTCCGCCCTGAGCAA
AGACCCCAACGAGAAGCGCGATCACATGGTCCTGCTGGAGTTCGTGACCGCCGCCGGGATCACTCTCGGC
ATGGACGAGCTGTACAAGTAAAGCGGCCGCGACTCTAGATCATAATCAGCCATACCACATTTGTAGAGGT
TTTACTTGCTTTAAAAAACCTCCCACACCTCCCCCTGAACCTGAAACATAAAATGAATGCAATTGTTGTT
GTTAACTTGTTTATTGCAGCTTATAATGGTTACAAATAAAGCAATAGCATCACAAATTTCACAAATAAAG
CATTTTTTTCACTGCATTCTAGTTGTGGTTTGTCCAAACTCATCAATGTATCTTAAGGCGTAAATTGTAA
GCGTTAATATTTTGTTAAAATTCGCGTTAAATTTTTGTTAAATCAGCTCATTTTTTAACCAATAGGCCGA
AATCGGCAAAATCCCTTATAAATCAAAAGAATAGACCGAGATAGGGT
[37 nt withheld, positions 3898-3934]
AAAGAACGTGGACTCCAACGTCAAAGG
[49 nt withheld, positions 3962-4010]
T
[91 nt withheld, positions 4012-4102]
G
[124 nt withheld, positions 4104-4227]
CAGGTGGCACTTTTCGGGGAAATGTGCGCGGAACCCCTATTTGTTTATTTTTCTAAATACATTCAAATAT
GTATCCGCTCATGAGACAATAACCCTGATAAATGCTTCAATAATATTGAAAAAGGAAGAGTCCTGAGGCG
GAAAGAACCAGCTGTGGAATGTGTGTCAGTTAGGGTGTGGAAAGTCCCCAGGCTCCCCAGCAGGCAGAAG
TATGCAAAGCATGCATCTCAATTAGTCAGCAACCAGGTGTGGAAAGTCCCCAGGCTCCCCAGCAGGCAGA
AGTATGCAAAGCATGCATCTCAATTAGTCAGCAACCATAGTCCCGCCCCTAACTCCGCCCATCCCGCCCC
TAACTCCGCCCAGTTCCGCCCATTCTCCGCCCCATGGCTGACTAATTTTTTTTATTTATGCAGAGGCCGA
GGCCGCCTCGGCCTCTGAGCTATTCCAGAAGTAGTGAGGAGGCTTTTTTGGAGGCCTAGGCTTTTGCAAA
GATCGATCAAGAGACAGGATGAGGATCGTTTCGCATGATTGAACAAGATGGATTGCACGCAGGTTCTCCG
GCCGCTTGGGTGGAGAGGCTATTCGGCTATGACTGGGCACAACAGACAATCGGCTGCTCTGATGCCGCCG
TGTTCCGGCTGTCAGCGCAGGGGCGCCCGGTTCTTTTTGTCAAGACCGACCTGTCCGGTGCCCTGAATGA
ACTGCAAGACGAGGCAGCGCGGCTATCGTGGCTGGCCACGACGGGCGTTCCTTGCGCAGCTGTGCTCGAC
GTTGTCACTGAAGCGGGAAGGGACTGGCTGCTATTGGGCGAAGTGCCGGGGCAGGATCTCCTGTCATCTC
ACCTTGCTCCTGCCGAGAAAGTATCCATCATGGCTGATGCAATGCGGCGGCTGCATACGCTTGATCCGGC
TACCTGCCCATTCGACCACCAAGCGAAACATCGCATCGAGCGAGCACGTACTCGGATGGAAGCCGGTCTT
GTCGATCAGGATGATCTGGACGAAGAGCATCAGGGGCTCGCGCCAGCCGAACTGTTCGCCAGGCTCAAGG
CGAGCATGCCCGACGGCGAGGATCTCGTCGTGACCCATGGCGATGCCTGCTTGCCGAATATCATGGTGGA
AAATGGCCGCTTTTCTGGATTCATCGACTGTGGCCGGCTGGGTGTGGCGGACCGCTATCAGGACATAGCG
TTGGCTACCCGTGATATTGCTGAAGAGCTTGGCGGCGAATGGGCTGACCGCTTCCTCGTGCTTTACGGTA
TCGCCGCTCCCGATTCGCAGCGCATCGCCTTCTATCGCCTTCTTGACGAGTTCTTCTGAGCGGGACTCTG
GGGTTCGAAATGACCGACCAAGCGACGCCCAACCTGCCATCACGAGATTTCGATTCCACCGCCGCCTTCT
ATGAAAGGTTGGGCTTCGGAATCGTTTTCCGGGACGCCGGCTGGATGATCCTCCAGCGCGGGGATCTCAT
GCTGGAGTTCTTCGCCCACCCTAGGGGGAGGCTAACTGAAACACGGAAGGAGACAATACCGGAAGGAACC
CGCGCTATGACGGCAATAAAAAGACAGAATAAAACGCACGGTGTTGGGTCGTTTGTTCATAAACGCGGGG
TTCGGTCCCAGGGCTGGCACTCTGTCGATACCCCACCGAGACCCCATTGGGGCCAATACGCCCGCGTTTC
TTCCTTTTCCCCACCCCACCCCCCAAGTTCGGGTGAAGGCCCAGGGCTCGCAGCCAACGTCGGGGCGGCA
GGCCCTGCCATAGCCTCAGGTTACTCATATATACTTTAGATTGATTTAAAACTTCATTTTTAATTTAAAA
GGATCTAGGTGAAGATCCTTTTTGATAATCTCATGACCAAAATCCCTTAACGTGAGTTTTCGTTCCACTG
AGCGTCAGACCCCGTAGAAAAGATCAAAGGATCTTCTTGAGATCCTTTTTTTCTGCGCGTAATCTGCTGC
TTGCAAACAAAAAAACCACCGCTACCAGCGGTGGTTTGTTTGCCGGATCAAGAGCTACCAACTCTTTTTC
CGAAGGTAACTGGCTTCAGCAGAGCGCAGATACCAAATACTGTCCTTCTAGTGTAGCCGTAGTTAGGCCA
CCACTTCAAGAACTCTGTAGCACCGCCTACATACCTCGCTCTGCTAATCCTGTTACCAGTGGCTGCTGCC
AGTGGCGATAAGTCGTGTCTTACCGGGTTGGACTCAAGACGATAGTTACCGGATAAGGCGCAGCGGTCGG
GCTGAACGGGGGGTTCGTGCACACAGCCCAGCTTGGAGCGAACGACCTACACCGAACTGAGATACCTACA
GCGTGAGCTATGAGAAAGCGCCACGCTTCCCGAAGGGAGAAAGGCGGACAGGTATCCGGTAAGCGGCAGG
GTCGGAACAGGAGAGCGCACGAGGGAGCTTCCAGGGGGAAACGCCTGGTATCTTTATAGTCCTGTCGGGT
TTCGCCACCTCTGACTTGAGCGTCGATTTTTGTGATGCTCGTCAGGGGGGCGGAGCCTATGGAAAAACGC
CAGCAACGCGGCCTTTTTACGGTTCCTGGCCTTTTGCTGGCCTTTTGCTCACATGTTCTTTCCTGCGTTA
TCCCCTGATTCTGTGGATAACCGTATTACCGCCATGCAT
