>Addgene plasmid #18721 | CMV-Brainbow-1.0 L | addgene partial sequence | sequence record 24609 | 18721 with CMV-F
GAGCTGGTTTAGTGAACCGTCAGATCCGCTAGCGAGCTCATAACTTCGTATAGGATACTTTATACGAAGT
TATAACTCGAGATAACTTCGTATAGCATACATTATACGAAGTTATACCGGCAGATCTGCCACCATGGTGA
GCAAGGGCGAGGAGGTCATCAAAGAGTTCATGCGCTTCAAGGTGCGCATGGAGGGCTCCATGAACGGCCA
CGAGTTCGAGATCGAGGGCGAGGGCGAGGGCCGCCCCTACGAGGGCACCCAGACCGCCAAGCTGAAGGTG
ACCAAGGGCGGCCCCCTGCCCTTCGCCTGGGACATCCTGTCCCCCCAGTTCATGTACGGCTCCAAGGCGT
ACGTGAAGCACCCCGCCGACATCCCCGATTACAAGAAGCTGTCCTTCCCCGAGGGCTTCAAGTGGGAGCG
CGTGATGAACTTCGAGGACGGCGGTCTGGTGACCGTGACCCAGGACTCCTCCCTGCAGGACGGCACGCTG
ATCTACAAGGTGAAGATGCGCGGCACCAACTTCCCCCCCGACGGCCCCGTAATGCAGAAGAAGACCATGG
GCTGGGAGGCCTCCACCGAGCGCCTGTACCCCCGCGACGGCGTGCTGAA
