>Addgene plasmid #18721 | CMV-Brainbow-1.0 L | addgene partial sequence | sequence record 37522 | dsRed1-C 5'-AGCTGGACATCACCTCCCACAACG-3'
GTACGAGCGCTCCGAGGGCCGCCACCACCTGTTCCTGTACGGCATGGACGAGCTGTACAAGTAAAGTGTG
CGGCCGCGACTCTAGATCATAATCAGCCATACCACATTTGTAGAGGTTTTACTTGCTTTAAAAAACCTCC
CACACCTCCCCCTGAACCTGAAACATAAAATGAATGCAATTGTTGTTGTTAACTTGTTTATTGCAGCTTA
TAATGGTTACAAATAAAGCAATAGCATCACAAATTTCACAAATAAAGCATTTTTTTCACTGCATTCTAGT
TGTGGTTTGTCCAAACTCATCAATGTATCTTAAGGCGTAAATTGTAAGCGTTAATGCTCCGAGGGCCGCC
ACCACCTGTTCCTGTAGGAATTGGCCGCGACTCTAGGATCTAGGATAACTTCGTATAGGATACTTTATAC
GAAGTTATTGATCCACCGGTCGCCACCATGGTGAGCAAGGGCGAGGAGCTGTTCACCGGGGTGGTGCCCA
TCCTGGTCGAGCTGGACGGCGACGTAAACGGCCACAAGTTCAGCGTGTCCGGCGAGGGCGAGGGCGATGC
CACCTACGGCAAGCTGACCCTGAAGTTCATCTGCACCACCGGCAAGCTGCCCGTGCCCTGGCCCACCCTC
GTGACCACCCTGACCTGGGGCGTGCAGTGCTTCGCCCGCTACCCCGACCACATGAAGCAGCACGACTTCT
TCAAGTCCGCCATGCCCGAAGGCTACGTCCAGGAGCGCACCATCTTCTTCAAGGACGACGGCAACTACAA
GACCCGCGCCGAGGTGAAGTTCGAGGGCGACACCCTGGTGAACCGCATCGAGCTGAAGGGCATCGACTTC
AAGGAGGACGGCAACATC
